Addgene plasmid #174115: pHR: pPGK mCherry-HP1A
Purpose: Expression of mCherry-HP1A
Depositing lab: Stanley Qi. Depositing organization: Stanford University. Publication: Interrogation of the dynamic properties of higher-order heterochromatin using CRISPR-dCas9. Gao Y, Han M, Shang S, Wang H, Qi LS. Mol Cell. 2021 Aug 13. pii: S1097-2765(21)00612-2. doi: 10.1016/j.molcel.2021.07.034. PubMed 34428454.
Backbone
  Vector backbone: pHR
  Vector type: Lentiviral
Growth in bacteria
  Bacterial resistance: Ampicillin, 100 μg/mL
  Growth temperature: 37°C
  Growth strain: NEB Stable
  Copy number: Unknown
Gene/Insert
  Gene/Insert name: mCherry-HP1A
  Promoter: PGK
  Cloning method: Unknown
  Sequencing primers: 5′ CATTCTGCACGCTTCAAAAG
Terms and licenses: Academic/Nonprofit Terms; Industry Terms: Not Available to Industry
How to cite: pHR: pPGK mCherry-HP1A was a gift from Stanley Qi (Addgene plasmid # 174115 ; http://n2t.net/addgene:174115 ; RRID:Addgene_174115)
