[The description below was written by a language model from this plasmid's Addgene catalogue record and pLannotate feature annotations shown in this document.]
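Description:
pHR: pPGK mCherry-HP1A is a lentiviral transfer plasmid of about 10.3 kb built on the HIV-1-derived pHR backbone, intended for expression of a red fluorescent fusion of heterochromatin protein 1 alpha in mammalian cells. It is propagated in E. coli through a high-copy ColE1/pUC-type origin and selected with ampicillin via the β-lactamase gene. The plasmid backbone outside the viral region also carries remnants typical of older pHR-type vectors, including an SV40 early promoter followed by fragments of the E. coli gpt gene, SV40 small t intron and large T sequences and an SV40 polyadenylation signal, along with small fragments of tetracycline resistance, rop, bom and lacI; the annotation gives no indication that these are functionally relevant to the construct's purpose.

The viral portion runs from a 5' LTR annotated as truncated through the Ψ packaging signal with adjoining gag sequence, the Rev response element for Rev-dependent nuclear export of the genomic RNA, and the cPPT/CTS, which aids nuclear import of the reverse-transcribed genome. Downstream, the mouse PGK promoter drives constitutive expression of mCherry placed N-terminal to human CBX5 (HP1A), a chromodomain protein that binds H3K9-methylated histone tails and is a core heterochromatin component. A WPRE follows the coding region to enhance transcript stability and expression, and the cassette ends in a ΔU3 self-inactivating 3' LTR, which disables LTR promoter activity after integration. No mammalian selection marker is annotated within the proviral region, so transduced cells would be identified by mCherry fluorescence. The associated study concerns the dynamic properties of higher-order heterochromatin probed with CRISPR-dCas9, consistent with use of this construct to visualise HP1A localisation and behaviour in living cells.
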