Features (pLannotate 1.2.2; 34 found; start..end, strand, type, name):
     82..104     +  misc_feature   MCS (fragment): pBluescript multiple cloning site
    121..189     +  CDS            nef (fragment): NEF_HV1Z2 - Experimental evidence at protein level: Swiss-Prot protein existence level 1. Extracellular Nef protein targets CD4(+) T-lymphocytes for apoptosis by interacting with CXCR4 surface receptors. From Human immunodeficiency virus type 1 group M subtype D (isolate Z2/CDC-Z34) (HIV-1).
    191..424     +  LTR            3' LTR (ΔU3): self-inactivating 3' long terminal repeat (LTR) from HIV-1
    449..467     -  promoter       SP6 promoter: promoter for bacteriophage SP6 RNA polymerase
    695..974     +  CDS            TcR (fragment): tetracycline efflux protein; tet; confers resistance to tetracycline
    975..1023    -  misc_feature   bom (fragment): basis of mobility region from pBR322
   1125..1160    -  CDS            rop (fragment): Rop protein, which maintains plasmids at low copy number; rop
   1255..1359    +  promoter       AmpR promoter: bla
   1360..2220    +  CDS            AmpR: β-lactamase; bla; confers resistance to ampicillin, carbenicillin, and related antibiotics
   2391..2979    +  rep_origin     ori: high-copy-number ColE1/pMB1/pBR322/pUC origin of replication
   3162..3218    +  CDS            lacI (fragment): lac repressor; lacI; The lac repressor binds to the lac operator to inhibit transcription in E. coli. This inhibition can be relieved by adding lactose or isopropyl-β-D-thiogalactopyranoside (IPTG).
   3225..3554    +  promoter       SV40 promoter: SV40 enhancer and early promoter
   3754..3873    +  CDS            gpt (fragment): XGPT_ECOLI - Also known as gpp, gxu. Experimental evidence at protein level: Swiss-Prot protein existence level 1. Purine salvage pathway enzyme that catalyzes the transfer of the ribosyl-5-phosphate group from 5-phospho-alpha-D-ribose 1- diphosphate (PRPP) to the N9 position of the 6-oxopurines guanine and xanthine to form the corresponding ribonucleotides GMP (guanosine 5'- monophosphate) and XMP (xanthosine 5'-monophosphate), with the release of PPi. To a lesser extent, also acts on hypoxanthine (PubMed:9100006, PubMed:3886014). Does not ribophosphorylate adenine (PubMed:3886014). From Esch
   3873..4208    +  CDS            gpt (fragment): XGPT_ECOLI - Also known as gpp, gxu. Experimental evidence at protein level: Swiss-Prot protein existence level 1. Purine salvage pathway enzyme that catalyzes the transfer of the ribosyl-5-phosphate group from 5-phospho-alpha-D-ribose 1- diphosphate (PRPP) to the N9 position of the 6-oxopurines guanine and xanthine to form the corresponding ribonucleotides GMP (guanosine 5'- monophosphate) and XMP (xanthosine 5'-monophosphate), with the release of PPi. To a lesser extent, also acts on hypoxanthine (PubMed:9100006, PubMed:3886014). Does not ribophosphorylate adenine (PubMed:3886014). From Esch
   4303..4608    +  CDS            frsA (fragment): FRSA_ECOLI - Also known as yafA. Experimental evidence at protein level: Swiss-Prot protein existence level 1. Catalyzes the hydrolysis of esters (PubMed:15808744). Displays esterase activity toward pNP-butyrate (PubMed:15808744). May stimulate mixed-acid fermentation by acting as a fermentation/respiration switch that down-regulates respiration and up- regulates fermentation rates (PubMed:15169777). From Escherichia coli (strain K12).
   4612..4686    +  CDS            small t antigen (fragment): SV40 (simian virus 40) small t antigen
   4688..4753    +  intron         small t intron: SV40 (simian virus 40) small t antigen intron
   4883..4903    +  CDS            SV40 NLS: nuclear localization signal of SV40 (simian virus 40) large T antigen
   5222..5305    +  CDS            large T antigen (fragment): large T antigen from SV40 (simian virus 40)
   5328..5462    +  polyA_signal   SV40 poly(A) signal: SV40 polyadenylation signal
   5629..5958    +  CDS            nef (fragment): NEF_HV1BR - Experimental evidence at protein level: Swiss-Prot protein existence level 1. Extracellular Nef protein targets CD4(+) T-lymphocytes for apoptosis by interacting with CXCR4 surface receptors (PubMed:14990729). From Human immunodeficiency virus type 1 group M subtype B (isolate BRU/LAI) (HIV-1).
   6006..6263    +  LTR            5' LTR (truncated): truncated 5' long terminal repeat (LTR) from HIV-1
   6310..6435    +  misc_feature   HIV-1 Ψ: packaging signal of human immunodeficiency virus type 1
   6419..6757    +  CDS            HIV-1 gag (fragment): gag protein from human immunodeficiency virus 1; gag
   6932..7165    +  misc_feature   RRE: The Rev response element (RRE) of HIV-1 allows for Rev-dependent mRNA export from the nucleus to the cytoplasm.
   7542..7642    +  CDS            Rev (fragment): human immunodeficiency virus 1 (HIV-1) Rev protein; rev; enhances nuclear export of unspliced and incompletely spliced viral mRNAs
   7679..7796    +  misc_feature   cPPT/CTS: central polypurine tract and central termination sequence of HIV-1
   7833..7856    -  misc_feature   MCS (fragment): pBluescript multiple cloning site
   7861..8360    +  promoter       PGK promoter: mouse phosphoglycerate kinase 1 promoter
   8424..9131    +  CDS            mCherry: mCherry is a basic (constitutively fluorescent) red fluorescent protein published in 2004, derived from Discosoma sp.. It is reported to be a very rapidly-maturing monomer with low acid sensitivity.
   9153..9722    +  CDS            CBX5: CBX5_HUMAN - Also known as HP1A. Experimental evidence at protein level: Swiss-Prot protein existence level 1. Component of heterochromatin that recognizes and binds histone H3 tails methylated at 'Lys-9' (H3K9me), leading to epigenetic repression. In contrast, it is excluded from chromatin when 'Tyr-41' of histone H3 is phosphorylated (H3Y41ph). Can interact with lamin-B receptor (LBR). This interaction can contribute to the association of the heterochromatin with the inner nuclear membrane. Involved in the formation of functional kinetochore through interaction with MIS12 complex proteins. F
   9725..9744    +  misc_feature   MCS (fragment): pUC18/19 multiple cloning site
   9745..9763    +  misc_feature   MCS (fragment): pBluescript multiple cloning site
   9763..81      +  misc_feature   WPRE (across the origin): woodchuck hepatitis virus posttranscriptional regulatory element
>Addgene plasmid #174115 | pHR: pPGK mCherry-HP1A | addgene full sequence | sequence record 343501 | Addgene NGS Result
TGCTGCCGGCTCTGCGGCCTCTTCCGCGTCTTCGCCTTCGCCCTCAGACGAGTCGGATCTCCCTTTGGGC
CGCCTCCCCGCATCGATACCGTCGACCTCGAGGGAATTAATTCGAGCTCGGTACCTTTAAGACCAATGAC
TTACAAGGCAGCTGTAGATCTTAGCCACTTTTTAAAAGAAAAGGGGGGACTGGAAGGGCTAATTCACTCC
CAACGAAGACAAGATCTGCTTTTTGCTTGTACTGGGTCTCTCTGGTTAGACCAGATCTGAGCCTGGGAGC
TCTCTGGCTAACTAGGGAACCCACTGCTTAAGCCTCAATAAAGCTTGCCTTGAGTGCTTCAAGTAGTGTG
TGCCCGTCTGTTGTGTGACTCTGGTAACTAGAGATCCCTCAGACCCTTTTAGTCAGTGTGGAAAATCTCT
AGCAGCATCTAGAATTAATTCCGTGTATTCTATAGTGTCACCTAAATCGTATGTGTATGATACATAAGGT
TATGTATTAATTGTAGCCGCGTTCTAACGACAATATGTACAAGCCTAATTGTGTAGCATCTGGCTTACTG
AAGCAGACCCTATCATCTCTCTCGTAAACTGCCGTCAGAGTCGGTTTGGTTGGACGAACCTTCTGAGTTT
CTGGTAACGCCGTCCCGCACCCGGAAATGGTCAGCGAACCAATCAGCAGGGTCATCGCTAGCCAGATCCT
CTACGCCGGACGCATCGTGGCCGGCATCACCGGCGCCACAGGTGCGGTTGCTGGCGCCTATATCGCCGAC
ATCACCGATGGGGAAGATCGGGCTCGCCACTTCGGGCTCATGAGCGCTTGTTTCGGCGTGGGTATGGTGG
CAGGCCCCGTGGCCGGGGGACTGTTGGGCGCCATCTCCTTGCATGCACCATTCCTTGCGGCGGCGGTGCT
CAACGGCCTCAACCTACTACTGGGCTGCTTCCTAATGCAGGAGTCGCATAAGGGAGAGCGTCGAATGGTG
CACTCTCAGTACAATCTGCTCTGATGCCGCATAGTTAAGCCAGCCCCGACACCCGCCAACACCCGCTGAC
GCGCCCTGACGGGCTTGTCTGCTCCCGGCATCCGCTTACAGACAAGCTGTGACCGTCTCCGGGAGCTGCA
TGTGTCAGAGGTTTTCACCGTCATCACCGAAACGCGCGAGACGAAAGGGCCTCGTGATACGCCTATTTTT
ATAGGTTAATGTCATGATAATAATGGTTTCTTAGACGTCAGGTGGCACTTTTCGGGGAAATGTGCGCGGA
ACCCCTATTTGTTTATTTTTCTAAATACATTCAAATATGTATCCGCTCATGAGACAATAACCCTGATAAA
TGCTTCAATAATATTGAAAAAGGAAGAGTATGAGTATTCAACATTTCCGTGTCGCCCTTATTCCCTTTTT
TGCGGCATTTTGCCTTCCTGTTTTTGCTCACCCAGAAACGCTGGTGAAAGTAAAAGATGCTGAAGATCAG
TTGGGTGCACGAGTGGGTTACATCGAACTGGATCTCAACAGCGGTAAGATCCTTGAGAGTTTTCGCCCCG
AAGAACGTTTTCCAATGATGAGCACTTTTAAAGTTCTGCTATGTGGCGCGGTATTATCCCGTATTGACGC
CGGGCAAGAGCAACTCGGTCGCCGCATACACTATTCTCAGAATGACTTGGTTGAGTACTCACCAGTCACA
GAAAAGCATCTTACGGATGGCATGACAGTAAGAGAATTATGCAGTGCTGCCATAACCATGAGTGATAACA
CTGCGGCCAACTTACTTCTGACAACGATCGGAGGACCGAAGGAGCTAACCGCTTTTTTGCACAACATGGG
GGATCATGTAACTCGCCTTGATCGTTGGGAACCGGAGCTGAATGAAGCCATACCAAACGACGAGCGTGAC
ACCACGATGCCTGTAGCAATGGCAACAACGTTGCGCAAACTATTAACTGGCGAACTACTTACTCTAGCTT
CCCGGCAACAATTAATAGACTGGATGGAGGCGGATAAAGTTGCAGGACCACTTCTGCGCTCGGCCCTTCC
GGCTGGCTGGTTTATTGCTGATAAATCTGGAGCCGGTGAGCGTGGGTCTCGCGGTATCATTGCAGCACTG
GGGCCAGATGGTAAGCCCTCCCGTATCGTAGTTATCTACACGACGGGGAGTCAGGCAACTATGGATGAAC
GAAATAGACAGATCGCTGAGATAGGTGCCTCACTGATTAAGCATTGGTAACTGTCAGACCAAGTTTACTC
ATATATACTTTAGATTGATTTAAAACTTCATTTTTAATTTAAAAGGATCTAGGTGAAGATCCTTTTTGAT
AATCTCATGACCAAAATCCCTTAACGTGAGTTTTCGTTCCACTGAGCGTCAGACCCCGTAGAAAAGATCA
AAGGATCTTCTTGAGATCCTTTTTTTCTGCGCGTAATCTGCTGCTTGCAAACAAAAAAACCACCGCTACC
AGCGGTGGTTTGTTTGCCGGATCAAGAGCTACCAACTCTTTTTCCGAAGGTAACTGGCTTCAGCAGAGCG
CAGATACCAAATACTGTTCTTCTAGTGTAGCCGTAGTTAGGCCACCACTTCAAGAACTCTGTAGCACCGC
CTACATACCTCGCTCTGCTAATCCTGTTACCAGTGGCTGCTGCCAGTGGCGATAAGTCGTGTCTTACCGG
GTTGGACTCAAGACGATAGTTACCGGATAAGGCGCAGCGGTCGGGCTGAACGGGGGGTTCGTGCACACAG
CCCAGCTTGGAGCGAACGACCTACACCGAACTGAGATACCTACAGCGTGAGCTATGAGAAAGCGCCACGC
TTCCCGAAGGGAGAAAGGCGGACAGGTATCCGGTAAGCGGCAGGGTCGGAACAGGAGAGCGCACGAGGGA
GCTTCCAGGGGGAAACGCCTGGTATCTTTATAGTCCTGTCGGGTTTCGCCACCTCTGACTTGAGCGTCGA
TTTTTGTGATGCTCGTCAGGGGGGCGGAGCCTATGGAAAAACGCCAGCAACGCGGCCTTTTTACGGTTCC
TGGCCTTTTGCTGGCCTTTTGCTCACATGTTCTTTCCTGCGTTATCCCCTGATTCTGTGGATAACCGTAT
TACCGCCTTTGAGTGAGCTGATACCGCTCGCCGCAGCCGAACGACCGAGCGCAGCGAGTCAGTGAGCGAG
GAAGCGGAAGAGCGCCCAATACGCAAACCGCCTCTCCCCGCGCGTCGGCCGATTCATTAATGCAGCTGTG
GAATGTGTGTCAGTTAGGGTGTGGAAAGTCCCCAGGCTCCCCAGCAGGCAGAAGTATGCAAAGCATGCAT
CTCAATTAGTCAGCAACCAGGTGTGGAAAGTCCCCAGGCTCCCCAGCAGGCAGAAGTATGCAAAGCATGC
ATCTCAATTAGTCAGCAACCATAGTCCCGCCCCTAACTCCGCCCATCCCGCCCCTAACTCCGCCCAGTTC
CGCCCATTCTCCGCCCCATGGCTGACTAATTTTTTTTATTTATGCAGAGGCCGAGGCCGCCTCGGCCTCT
GAGCTATTCCAGAAGTAGTGAGGAGGCTTTTTTGGAGGCCTAGGCTTTTGCAAAAAGCTTGGACACAAGA
CAGGCTTGCGAGATATGTTTGAGAATACCACTTTATCCCGCGTCAGGGAGAGGCAGTGCGTAAAAAGACG
CGGACTCATGTGAAATACTGGTTTTTAGTGCGCCAGATCTCTATAATCTCGCGCAACCTATTTTCCCCTC
GAACACTTTTTAAGCCGTAGATAAACAGGCTGGGACACTTCACATGAGCGAAAAATACATCGTCACCTGG
GACATGTTGCAGATCCATGCACGTAAACTCGCAAGCCGACTGATGCCTTCTGAACAATGGAAAGGCATTA
TTGCCGTAAGCCGTGGCGGTCTGTACCGGGTGCGTTACTGGCGCGTGAACTGGGTATTCGTCATGTCGAT
ACCGTTTGTATTTCCAGCTACGATCACGACAACCAGCGCGAGCTTAAAGTGCTGAAACGCGCAGAAGGCG
ATGGCGAAGGCTTCATCGTTATTGATGACCTGGTGGATACCGGTGGTACTGCGGTTGCGATTCGTGAAAT
GTATCCAAAAGCGCACTTTGTCACCATCTTCGCAAAACCGGCTGGTCGTCCGCTGGTTGATGACTATGTT
GTTGATATCCCGCAAGATACCTGGATTGAACAGCCGTGGGATATGGGCGTCGTATTCGTCCCGCCAATCT
CCGGTCGCTAATCTTTTCAACGCCTGGCACTGCCGGGCGTTGTTCTTTTTAACTTCAGGCGGGTTACAAT
AGTTTCCAGTAAGTATTCTGGAGGCTGCATCCATGACACAGGCAAACCTGAGCGAAACCCTGTTCAAACC
CCGCTTTAAACATCCTGAAACCTCGACGCTAGTCCGCCGCTTTAATCACGGCGCACAACCGCCTGTGCAG
TCGGCCCTTGATGGTAAAACCATCCCTCACTGGTATCGCATGATTAACCGTCTGATGTGGATCTGGCGCG
GCATTGACCCACGCGAAATCCTCGACGTCCAGGCACGTATTGTGATGAGCGATGCCGAACGTACCGACGA
TGATTTATACGATACGGTGATTGGCTACCGTGGCGGCAACTGGATTTATGAGTGGGCCCCGGATCTTTGT
GAAGGAACCTTACTTCTGTGGTGTGACATAATTGGACAAACTACCTACAGAGATTTAAAGCTCTAAGGTA
AATATAAAATTTTTAAGTGTATAATGTGTTAAACTACTGATTCTAATTGTTTGTGTATTTTAGATTCCAA
CCTATGGAACTGATGAATGGGAGCAGTGGTGGAATGCCTTTAATGAGGAAAACCTGTTTTGCTCAGAAGA
AATGCCATCTAGTGATGATGAGGCTACTGCTGACTCTCAACATTCTACTCCTCCAAAAAAGAAGAGAAAG
GTAGAAGACCCCAAGGACTTTCCTTCAGAATTGCTAAGTTTTTTGAGTCATGCTGTGTTTAGTAATAGAA
CTCTTGCTTGCTTTGCTATTTACACCACAAAGGAAAAAGCTGCACTGCTATACAAGAAAATTATGGAAAA
ATATTCTGTAACCTTTATAAGTAGGCATAACAGTTATAATCATAACATACTGTTTTTTCTTACTCCACAC
AGGCATAGAGTGTCTGCTATTAATAACTATGCTCAAAAATTGTGTACCTTTAGCTTTTTAATTTGTAAAG
GGGTTAATAAGGAATATTTGATGTATAGTGCCTTGACTAGAGATCATAATCAGCCATACCACATTTGTAG
AGGTTTTACTTGCTTTAAAAAACCTCCCACACCTCCCCCTGAACCTGAAACATAAAATGAATGCAATTGT
TGTTGTTAACTTGTTTATTGCAGCTTATAATGGTTACAAATAAAGCAATAGCATCACAAATTTCACAAAT
AAAGCATTTTTTTCACTGCATTCTAGTTGTGGTTTGTCCAAACTCATCAATGTATCTTATCATGTCTGGA
TCAACTGGATAACTCAAGCTAACCAAAATCATCCCAAACTTCCCACCCCATACCCTATTACCACTGCCAA
TTACCTGTGGTTTCATTTACTCTAAACCTGTGATTCCTCTGAATTATTTTCATTTTAAAGAAATTGTATT
TGTTAAATATGTACTACAAACTTAGTAGTTGGAAGGGCTAATTCACTCCCAAAGAAGACAAGATATCCTT
GATCTGTGGATCTACCACACACAAGGCTACTTCCCTGATTAGCAGAACTACACACCAGGGCCAGGGGTCA
GATATCCACTGACCTTTGGATGGTGCTACAAGCTAGTACCAGTTGAGCCAGATAAGGTAGAAGAGGCCAA
TAAAGGAGAGAACACCAGCTTGTTACACCCTGTGAGCCTGCATGGGATGGATGACCCGGAGAGAGAAGTG
TTAGAGTGGAGGTTTGACAGCCGCCTAGCATTTCATCACGTGGCCCGAGAGCTGCATCCGGAGTACTTCA
AGAACTGCTGATATCGAGCTTGCTACAAGGGACTTTCCGCTGGGGACTTTCCAGGGAGGCGTGGCCTGGG
CGGGACTGGGGAGTGGCGAGCCCTCAGATCCTGCATATAAGCAGCTGCTTTTTGCCTGTACTGGGTCTCT
CTGGTTAGACCAGATCTGAGCCTGGGAGCTCTCTGGCTAACTAGGGAACCCACTGCTTAAGCCTCAATAA
AGCTTGCCTTGAGTGCTTCAAGTAGTGTGTGCCCGTCTGTTGTGTGACTCTGGTAACTAGAGATCCCTCA
GACCCTTTTAGTCAGTGTGGAAAATCTCTAGCAGTGGCGCCCGAACAGGGACTTGAAAGCGAAAGGGAAA
CCAGAGGAGCTCTCTCGACGCAGGACTCGGCTTGCTGAAGCGCGCACGGCAAGAGGCGAGGGGCGGCGAC
TGGTGAGTACGCCAAAAATTTTGACTAGCGGAGGCTAGAAGGAGAGAGATGGGTGCGAGAGCGTCAGTAT
TAAGCGGGGGAGAATTAGATCGCGATGGGAAAAAATTCGGTTAAGGCCAGGGGGAAAGAAAAAATATAAA
TTAAAACATATAGTATGGGCAAGCAGGGAGCTAGAACGATTCGCAGTTAATCCTGGCCTGTTAGAAACAT
CAGAAGGCTGTAGACAAATACTGGGACAGCTACAACCATCCCTTCAGACAGGATCAGAAGAACTTAGATC
ATTATATAATACAGTAGCAACCCTCTATTGTGTGCATCAAAGGATAGAGATAAAAGACACCAAGGAAGCT
TTAGACAAGATAGAGGAAGAGCAAAACAAAAGTAAGACCACCGCACAGCAAGCGGCCGGCCGCTGATCTT
CAGACCTGGAGGAGGAGATATGAGGGACAATTGGAGAAGTGAATTATATAAATATAAAGTAGTAAAAATT
GAACCATTAGGAGTAGCACCCACCAAGGCAAAGAGAAGAGTGGTGCAGAGAGAAAAAAGAGCAGTGGGAA
TAGGAGCTTTGTTCCTTGGGTTCTTGGGAGCAGCAGGAAGCACTATGGGCGCAGCGTCAATGACGCTGAC
GGTACAGGCCAGACAATTATTGTCTGGTATAGTGCAGCAGCAGAACAATTTGCTGAGGGCTATTGAGGCG
CAACAGCATCTGTTGCAACTCACAGTCTGGGGCATCAAGCAGCTCCAGGCAAGAATCCTGGCTGTGGAAA
GATACCTAAAGGATCAACAGCTCCTGGGGATTTGGGGTTGCTCTGGAAAACTCATTTGCACCACTGCTGT
GCCTTGGAATGCTAGTTGGAGTAATAAATCTCTGGAACAGATTTGGAATCACACGACCTGGATGGAGTGG
GACAGAGAAATTAACAATTACACAAGCTTAATACACTCCTTAATTGAAGAATCGCAAAACCAGCAAGAAA
AGAATGAACAAGAATTATTGGAATTAGATAAATGGGCAAGTTTGTGGAATTGGTTTAACATAACAAATTG
GCTGTGGTATATAAAATTATTCATAATGATAGTAGGAGGCTTGGTAGGTTTAAGAATAGTTTTTGCTGTA
CTTTCTATAGTGAATAGAGTTAGGCAGGGATATTCACCATTATCGTTTCAGACCCACCTCCCAACCCCGA
GGGGACCCGACAGGCCCGAAGGAATAGAAGAAGAAGGTGGAGAGAGAGACAGAGACAGATCCATTCGATT
AGTGAACGGATCTCGACGGTATCGCCAAATGGCAGTATTCATCCACAATTTTAAAAGAAAAGGGGGGATT
GGGGGGTACAGTGCAGGGGAAAGAATAGTAGACATAATAGCAACAGACATACAAACTAAAGAATTACAAA
AACAAATTACAAAAATTCAAAATTTTCGGGTTTATTACAGGGACAGCAGAGATCCAGTTTGGATCGATAA
GCTTGATATCGAATTCTACCGGGTAGGGGAGGCGCTTTTCCCAAGGCAGTCTGGAGCATGCGCTTTAGCA
GCCCCGCTGGGCACTTGGCGCTACACAAGTGGCCTCTGGCCTCGCACACATTCCACATCCACCGGTAGGC
GCCAACCGGCTCCGTTCTTTGGTGGCCCCTTCGCGCCACCTTCTACTCCTCCCCTAGTCAGGAAGTTCCC
CCCCGCCCCGCAGCTCGCGTCGTGCAGGACGTGACAAATGGAAGTAGCACGTCTCACTAGTCTCGTGCAG
ATGGACAGCACCGCTGAGCAATGGAAGCGGGTAGGCCTTTGGGGCAGCGGCCAATAGCAGCTTTGCTCCT
TCGCTTTCTGGGCTCAGAGGCTGGGAAGGGGTGGGTCCGGGGGCGGGCTCAGGGGCGGGCTCAGGGGCGG
GGCGGGCGCCCGAAGGTCCTCCGGAGGCCCGGCATTCTGCACGCTTCAAAAGCGCACGTCTGCCGCGCTG
TTCTCCTCTTCCTCATCTCCGGGCCTTTCGACCTGCAGCCCAAGCTTACGCGTCTGCAGGATATCAAGCT
TGCGGTACGACTGAGTCGCCACCATGGTGAGCAAGGGCGAGGAGGATAACATGGCCATCATCAAGGAGTT
CATGCGCTTCAAGGTGCACATGGAGGGCTCCGTGAACGGCCACGAGTTCGAGATCGAGGGCGAGGGCGAG
GGCCGCCCCTACGAGGGCACCCAGACCGCCAAGCTGAAGGTGACCAAGGGTGGCCCCCTGCCCTTCGCCT
GGGACATCCTGTCCCCTCAGTTCATGTACGGCTCCAAGGCCTACGTGAAGCACCCCGCCGACATCCCCGA
CTACTTGAAGCTGTCCTTCCCCGAGGGCTTCAAGTGGGAGCGCGTGATGAACTTCGAGGACGGCGGCGTG
GTGACCGTGACCCAGGACTCCTCCCTGCAGGACGGCGAGTTCATCTACAAGGTGAAGCTGCGCGGCACCA
ACTTCCCCTCCGACGGCCCCGTAATGCAGAAGAAGACCATGGGCTGGGAGGCCTCCTCCGAGCGGATGTA
CCCCGAGGACGGCGCCCTGAAGGGCGAGATCAAGCAGAGGCTGAAGCTGAAGGACGGCGGCCACTACGAC
GCTGAGGTCAAGACCACCTACAAGGCCAAGAAGCCCGTGCAGCTGCCCGGCGCCTACAACGTCAACATCA
AGTTGGACATCACCTCCCACAACGAGGACTACACCATCGTGGAACAGTACGAACGCGCCGAGGGCCGCCA
CTCCACCGGCGGCATGGACGAGCTGTACAAGGGTGGAGGTCGGACCGGATCCGGAAAGAAAACCAAGCGG
ACAGCTGACAGTTCTTCTTCAGAGGATGAGGAGGAGTATGTCGTGGAGAAGGTGCTAGACAGGCGCGTGG
TTAAGGGACAAGTGGAATATCTACTGAAGTGGAAAGGCTTTTCTGAGGAGCACAATACTTGGGAACCTGA
GAAAAACTTGGATTGCCCTGAGCTAATTTCTGAATTTATGAAAAAGTATAAGAAGATGAAGGAGGGTGAA
AATAATAAACCCAGGGAGAAGTCAGAAAGTAACAAGAGGAAATCCAATTTCTCAAACAGTGCCGATGACA
TCAAATCTAAAAAAAAGAGAGAGCAGAGCAATGATATCGCTCGGGGCTTTGAGAGAGGACTGGAACCAGA
AAAGATCATTGGGGCAACAGATTCCTGTGGTGATTTAATGTTCCTAATGAAATGGAAAGACACAGATGAA
GCTGACCTGGTTCTTGCAAAAGAAGCTAATGTGAAATGTCCACAAATTGTGATAGCATTTTATGAAGAGA
GACTGACATGGCATGCATATCCTGAGGATGCGGAAAACAAAGAGAAAGAAACAGCAAAGAGCTAACCTGC
AGGCATGCAAGCTTGATATCAAGCTTATCGATAATCAACCTCTGGATTACAAAATTTGTGAAAGATTGAC
TGGTATTCTTAACTATGTTGCTCCTTTTACGCTATGTGGATACGCTGCTTTAATGCCTTTGTATCATGCT
ATTGCTTCCCGTATGGCTTTCATTTTCTCCTCCTTGTATAAATCCTGGTTGCTGTCTCTTTATGAGGAGT
TGTGGCCCGTTGTCAGGCAACGTGGCGTGGTGTGCACTGTGTTTGCTGACGCAACCCCCACTGGTTGGGG
CATTGCCACCACCTGTCAGCTCCTTTCCGGGACTTTCGCTTTCCCCCTCCCTATTGCCACGGCGGAACTC
ATCGCCGCCTGCCTTGCCCGCTGCTGGACAGGGGCTCGGCTGTTGGGCACTGACAATTCCGTGGTGTTGT
CGGGGAAATCATCGTCCTTTCCTTGGCTGCTCGCCTGTGTTGCCACCTGGATTCTGCGCGGGACGTCCTT
CTGCTACGTCCCTTCGGCCCTCAATCCAGCGGACCTTCCTTCCCGCGGCC
